>Addgene plasmid #139223 | pPD563 CAG MCS (TUPV3) | depositor full sequence | sequence record 270921 | pPD563 CAG MCS (TUPV3) sequence 6220 bps
GACGGATCGGGAGATCGAAGACGGACTAAATAGTAGTTCAGACGCCGTTAAGCGCAAGATCTGGGGAGGT
CGCTGAGTAGTGCGCGAGCAAAATTTAAGCTACAACAAGGCAAGGCTTGACCGACAATTGCATGAAGAAT
CTGCTTAGGGTTAGGCGTTTTGCGCTGCTTCGCGATGTACGGGCCAGATATACGCGTTGACATTGATTAT
TGACTAGTTATTAATAGTAATCAATTACGGGGTCATTAGTTCATAGCCCATATATGGAGTTCCGCGTTAC
ATAACTTACGGTAAATGGCCCGCCTGGCTGACCGCCCAACGACCCCCGCCCATTGACGTCAATAATGACG
TATGTTCCCATAGTAACGCCAATAGGGACTTTCCATTGACGTCAATGGGTGGAGTATTTACGGTAAACTG
CCCACTTGGCAGTACATCAAGTGTATCATATGCCAAGTACGCCCCCTATTGACGTCAATGACGGTAAATG
GCCCGCCTGGCATTATGCCCAGTACATGACCTTATGGGACTTTCCTACTTGGCAGTACATCTACGTATTA
GTCATCGCTATTACCATGGTCGAGGTGAGCCCCACGTTCTGCTTCACTCTCCCCATCTCCCCCCCCTCCC
CACCCCCAATTTTGTATTTATTTATTTTTTAATTATTTTGTGCAGCGATGGGGGCGGGGGGGGGGGGCGC
GCGCCAGGCGGGGCGGGGCGGGGCGAGGGGCGGGGCGGGGCGAGGCGGAGAGGTGCGGCGGCAGCCAATC
AGAGCGGCGCGCTCCGAAAGTTTCCTTTTATGGCGAGGCGGCGGCGGCGGCGGCCCTATAAAAAGCGAAG
CGCGCGGCGGGCGGGAGTCGCTGCGCGCTGCCTTCGCCCCGTGCCCCGCTCCGCCGCCGCCTCGCGCCGC
CCGCCCCGGCTCTGACTGACCGCGTTACTCCCACAGGTGAGCGGGCGGGACGGCCCTTCTCCTCCGGGCT
GTAATTAGCGCTTGGTTTAATGACGGCTTGTTTCTTTTCTGTGGCTGCGTGAAAGCCTTGAGGGGCTCCG
GGAGGGCCCTTTGTGCGGGGGGAGCGGCTCGGGGGGTGCGTGCGTGTGTGTGTGCGTGGGGAGCGCCGCG
TGCGGCTCCGCGCTGCCCGGCGGCTGTGAGCGCTGCGGGCGCGGCGCGGGGCTTTGTGCGCTCCGCAGTG
TGCGCGAGGGGAGCGCGGCCGGGGGCGGTGCCCCGCGGTGCGGGGGGGGCTGCGAGGGGAACAAAGGCTG
CGTGCGGGGTGTGTGCGTGGGGGGGTGAGCAGGGGGTGTGGGCGCGTCGGTCGGGCTGCAACCCCCCCTG
CACCCCCCTCCCCGAGTTGCTGAGCACGGCCCGGCTTCGGGTGCGGGGCTCCGTACGGGGCGTGGCGCGG
GGCTCGCCGTGCCGGGCGGGGGGTGGCGGCAGGTGGGGGTGCCGGGCGGGGCGGGGCCGCCTCGGGCCGG
GGAGGGCTCGGGGGAGGGGCGCGGCGGCCCCCGGAGCGCCGGCGGCTGTCGAGGCGCGGCGAGCCGCAGC
CATTGCCTTTTATGGTAATCGTGCGAGAGGGCGCAGGGACTTCCTTTGTCCCAAATCTGTGCGGAGCCGA
AATCTGGGAGGCGCCGCCGCACCCCCTCTAGCGGGCGCGGGGCGAAGCGGTGCGGCGCCGGCAGGAAGGA
AATGGGCGGGGAGGGCCTTCGTGCGTCGCCGCGCCGCCGTCCCCTTCTCCCTCTCCAGCCTCGGGGCTGT
CCGCGGGGGGACGGCTGCCTTCGGGGGGGACGGGGCAGGGCGGGGTTCGGCTTCTGGCGTGTGACCGGCG
GCTCTAGAGCCTCTGCTAACCATGTTCATGCCTTCTTCTTTTTCCTACAGCTCCTGGGCAACGTGCTGGT
TATTGTGCTGTCTCATCATTTTGGCAAAGAATTCTTATCTGGCTAACTAGAGAACCCACTGCTTACTGGC
TTATCGAAATTAATACGACTCACTATAGGGAGTCCCAAGCTGGCTAGCGTTTAAACTTAAGCTTGGTACC
GAGCTCGGATCCACTAGTCCAGTGTGGTGGAATTCTGCAGATATCCAGCACAGTGGCGGCCGCTCGAGTC
TAGAGGGCCCGTTTAAACCCGCTGATCAGCCTCGACTGTGCCTTCTAGTTGCCAGCCATCTGTTGTTTGC
CCCTCCCCCGTGCCTTCCTTGACCCTGGAAGGTGCCACTCCCACTGTCCTTTCCTAATAAAATGAGGAAA
TTGCATCGCATTGTCTGAGTAGGTGTCATTCTATTCTGGGGGGTGGGGTGGGGCAGGACAGCAAGGGGGA
GGATTGGGAAGTCAATAGCAGGCATGCTGGGGATGCGGTGGGCTCTATGGCTTCTGAGGCAGGTCGAAGA
GACTGCCCGACACATCTTAGTGAGCGCATCGCGATAAGCTCTAGAGGGACAGCCCCCCCCCAAAGCCCCC
AGGGATGTAATTACGTCCCTCCCCCGCTAGGGGGCAGCAGCGAGCCGCCCGGGGCTCCGCTCCGGTCCGG
CGCTCCCCCCGCATCCCCGAGCCGGCAGCGTGCGGGGACAGCCCGGGCACGGGGAAGGTGGCACGGGATC
GCTTTCCTCTGAACGCTTCTCGCTGCTCTTTGAGCCTGCAGACACCTGGGGGGATACGGGGAAAAAGCTT
TAGGCTGAAAGAGAGATTTAGAATGACAGAATCATAGAACGGCCTGCGTACGGATGGGGCTCTAGCTCTA
GAGCTTGATATCGAATTCCTGCAGCCCCGCTAGAGGGACAGCCCCCCCCCAAAGCCCCCAGGGATGTAAT
TACGTCCCTCCCCCGCTAGGGGGCAGCAGCGAGCCGCCCGGGGCTCCGCTCCGGTCCGGCGCTCCCCCCG
CATCCCCGAGCCGGCAGCGTGCGGGGACAGCCCGGGCACGGGGAAGGTGGCACGGGATCGCTTTCCTCTG
AACGCTTCTCGCTGCTCTTTGAGCCTGCAGACACCTGGGGGGATACGGGGAAAAAGCTTTAGGCTGAAAG
AGAGATTTAGAATGACAGAATCATAGAACGGCCTGGGCGCGCCTGGTGGCGAACGATCAACAGACGGGAG
AGGTTACAAGTCTTCGCTGACAGCGACCGGACTCTAGGGGGTATCCCC
[124 nt withheld, positions 3129-3252]
C
[91 nt withheld, positions 3254-3344]
A
[49 nt withheld, positions 3346-3394]
CCTTTGACGTTGGAGTCCACGTTCTTT
[37 nt withheld, positions 3422-3458]
ACCCTATCTCGGTCTATTCTTTTGATTTATAAGGGATTTTGCCGATTTCGGCCTATTGGTTAAAAAATGA
GCTGATTTAACAAAAATTTAACGCGAATTAATTCTGTGGAATGTGTGTCAGTTAGGCTCAATTAGTCAGC
AACCATAGTCCCGCCCCTAACTCCGCCCATCCCGCCCCTAACTCCGCCCAGTTCCGCCCATTCTCCGCCC
CATGGCTGACTAATTTTTTTTATTTATGCAGAGGCCGAGGCCGCCTCTGCCTCTGAGCTATTCCAGAAGT
AGTGAGGAGGCTTTTTTGGAGGCCTAGGCTTTTGCAAAAAGCTCCCGGGAGCTTGTATATCCATTTTCGG
AGGTTGGGCTTCGGAATCGTTTTCCGGGACGCCGGCTGGATGATCCTCCAGCGCGGGGATCTCATGCTGG
AGTTCTTCGCCCACCCCAACTTGTTTATTGCAGCTTATAATGGTTACAAATAAAGCAATAGCATCACAAA
TTTCACAAATAAAGCATTTTTTTCACTGCATTCTAGTTGTGGTTTGTCCAAACTCATCAATGTATCTTAT
CATGTCTGTATACCGTCGACCTCTAGCTAGAGCTTGGCGTAATCATGGTCATAGCTGTTTCCTGTGTGAA
ATTGTTATCCGCTCACAATTCCACACAACATACGAGCCGGAAGCATAAAGTGTAAAGCCTGGGGTGCCTA
ATGAGTGAGCTAACTCACATTAATTGCGTTGCGCTCACTGCCCGCTTTCCAGTCGGGAAACCTGTCGTGC
CAGCTGCATTAATGAATCGGCCAACGCGCGGGGAGAGGCGGTTTGCGTATTGGGCGCTCTTCCGCTTCCT
CGCTCACTGACTCGCTGCGCTCGGTCGTTCGGCTGCGGCGAGCGGTATCAGCTCACTCAAAGGCGGTAAT
ACGGTTATCCACAGAATCAGGGGATAACGCAGGAAAGAACATGTGAGCAAAAGGCCAGCAAAAGGCCAGG
AACCGTAAAAAGGCCGCGTTGCTGGCGTTTTTCCATAGGCTCCGCCCCCCTGACGAGCATCACAAAAATC
GACGCTCAAGTCAGAGGTGGCGAAACCCGACAGGACTATAAAGATACCAGGCGTTTCCCCCTGGAAGCTC
CCTCGTGCGCTCTCCTGTTCCGACCCTGCCGCTTACCGGATACCTGTCCGCCTTTCTCCCTTCGGGAAGC
GTGGCGCTTTCTCATAGCTCACGCTGTAGGTATCTCAGTTCGGTGTAGGTCGTTCGCTCCAAGCTGGGCT
GTGTGCACGAACCCCCCGTTCAGCCCGACCGCTGCGCCTTATCCGGTAACTATCGTCTTGAGTCCAACCC
GGTAAGACACGACTTATCGCCACTGGCAGCAGCCACTGGTAACAGGATTAGCAGAGCGAGGTATGTAGGC
GGTGCTACAGAGTTCTTGAAGTGGTGGCCTAACTACGGCTACACTAGAAGAACAGTATTTGGTATCTGCG
CTCTGCTGAAGCCAGTTACCTTCGGAAAAAGAGTTGGTAGCTCTTGATCCGGCAAACAAACCACCGCTGG
TAGCGGTTTTTTTGTTTGCAAGCAGCAGATTACGCGCAGAAAAAAAGGATCTCAAGAAGATCCTTTGATC
TTTTCTACGGGGTCTGACGCTCAGTGGAACGAAAACTCACGTTAAGGGATTTTGGTCATGAGATTATCAA
AAAGGATCTTCACCTAGATCCTTTTAAATTAAAAATGAAGTTTTAAATCAATCTAAAGTATATATGAGTA
AACTTGGTCTGACAGTTACCAATGCTTAATCAGTGAGGCACCTATCTCAGCGATCTGTCTATTTCGTTCA
TCCATAGTTGCCTGACTCCCCGTCGTGTAGATAACTACGATACGGGAGGGCTTACCATCTGGCCCCAGTG
CTGCAATGATACCGCGAGATCCACGCTCACCGGCTCCAGATTTATCAGCAATAAACCAGCCAGCCGGAAG
GGCCGAGCGCAGAAGTGGTCCTGCAACTTTATCCGCCTCCATCCAGTCTATTAATTGTTGCCGGGAAGCT
AGAGTAAGTAGTTCGCCAGTTAATAGTTTGCGCAACGTTGTTGCCATTGCTACAGGCATCGTGGTGTCAC
GCTCGTCGTTTGGTATGGCTTCATTCAGCTCCGGTTCCCAACGATCAAGGCGAGTTACATGATCCCCCAT
GTTGTGCAAAAAAGCGGTTAGCTCCTTCGGTCCTCCGATCGTTGTCAGAAGTAAGTTGGCCGCAGTGTTA
TCACTCATGGTTATGGCAGCACTGCATAATTCTCTTACTGTCATGCCATCCGTAAGATGCTTTTCTGTGA
CTGGTGAGTACTCAACCAAGTCATTCTGAGAATAGTGTATGCGGCGACCGAGTTGCTCTTGCCCGGCGTC
AATACGGGATAATACCGCGCCACATAGCAGAACTTTAAAAGTGCTCATCATTGGAAAACGTTCTTCGGGG
CGAAAACTCTCAAGGATCTTACCGCTGTTGAGATCCAGTTCGATGTAACCCACTCGTGCACCCAACTGAT
CTTCAGCATCTTTTACTTTCACCAGCGTTTCTGGGTGAGCAAAAACAGGAAGGCAAAATGCCGCAAAAAA
GGGAATAAGGGCGACACGGAAATGTTGAATACTCATACTCTTCCTTTTTCAATATTATTGAAGCATTTAT
CAGGGTTATTGTCTCATGAGCGGATACATATTTGAATGTATTTAGAAAAATAAACAAATAGGGGTTCCGC
GCACATTTCCCCGAAAAGTGCCACCTGACGTC
Features (pLannotate 1.2.2; 20 found; start..end, strand, type, name):
    199..578     +  enhancer       CMV enhancer: human cytomegalovirus immediate early enhancer
    580..853     +  promoter       chicken β-actin promoter: No description available
    854..1870    +  intron         chimeric intron: chimera between introns from chicken β-actin and rabbit β-globin
   1868..1924    +  CDS            HBB (fragment): HBB_LEPEU - Experimental evidence at protein level: Swiss-Prot protein existence level 1. Involved in oxygen transport from the lung to the various peripheral tissues. From Lepus europaeus (European hare).
   1928..1955    +  LTR            5' LTR (truncated) (fragment): truncated 5' long terminal repeat (LTR) from HIV-1
   1971..1989    +  promoter       T7 promoter: promoter for bacteriophage T7 RNA polymerase
   2136..2247    +  polyA_signal   bGH poly(A) signal: bovine growth hormone polyadenylation signal
   2732..2757    -  misc_feature   MCS (fragment): pBluescript multiple cloning site
   3129..3557    +  rep_origin     f1 ori (sequence partly withheld): f1 bacteriophage origin of replication; arrow indicates direction of (+) strand synthesis
   3562..3584    +  promoter       SV40 promoter (fragment): SV40 enhancer and early promoter
   3585..3776    +  promoter       SV40 promoter: SV40 early promoter
   3803..3901    +  CDS            ble (fragment): BLE_KLEPN - Experimental evidence at protein level: Swiss-Prot protein existence level 1. Binding protein with a strong affinity to the bleomycin family of antibiotics. Binds to CL990; an antimitotic-antibiotic compound. From Klebsiella pneumoniae.
   3896..4017    +  polyA_signal   SV40 poly(A) signal: SV40 polyadenylation signal
   4090..4106    -  protein_bind   lac operator: The lac repressor binds to the lac operator to inhibit transcription in E. coli. This inhibition can be relieved by adding lactose or isopropyl-β-D-thiogalactopyranoside (IPTG). lac repressor encoded by lacI
   4114..4144    -  promoter       lac promoter: promoter for the E. coli lac operon
   4159..4180    -  protein_bind   CAP binding site: CAP binding activates transcription in the presence of cAMP. E. coli catabolite activator protein
   4193..4285    -  CDS            lacI (fragment): lac repressor; lacI; The lac repressor binds to the lac operator to inhibit transcription in E. coli. This inhibition can be relieved by adding lactose or isopropyl-β-D-thiogalactopyranoside (IPTG).
   4468..5053    -  rep_origin     ori: high-copy-number ColE1/pMB1/pBR322/pUC origin of replication
   5224..6084    -  CDS            AmpR: β-lactamase; bla; confers resistance to ampicillin, carbenicillin, and related antibiotics
   6085..6189    -  promoter       AmpR promoter: bla
