[The description below was written by a language model from this plasmid's Addgene catalogue record and pLannotate feature annotations shown in this document.]
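Description:
pPD563 CAG MCS (TUPV3) is an empty mammalian expression backbone from a synthetic-biology toolkit for building genetic programs in mammalian cells. It is derived from a pcDNA-type plasmid adapted for Golden Gate cloning (pPD005) and is designated a "TUPV3" vector within the mMoClo (mammalian modular cloning) scheme, which presumably marks it as the third-position transcription unit vector for hierarchical multi-unit assembly, although the record does not spell this out. It is propagated in E. coli as a high-copy plasmid through a ColE1/pUC-type origin and selected with ampicillin via the β-lactamase gene and its native promoter. An f1 origin is also present, a standard element that allows single-stranded DNA production.

The expression cassette is driven by the CAG promoter, annotated here as its three components: the CMV immediate-early enhancer, the chicken β-actin promoter and a chimeric chicken β-actin/rabbit β-globin intron. Together these give strong, broadly active constitutive transcription in mammalian cells. Downstream lie a T7 promoter, the cloning region where a gene of interest would be placed, and a bovine growth hormone polyadenylation signal. No insert is recorded. The short β-globin and HIV-1 LTR fragment hits next to the intron are probably annotation artefacts of the promoter junction rather than functional parts.

Elsewhere on the backbone, an SV40 early promoter and SV40 poly(A) signal flank only a small fragment of a bleomycin-resistance gene, so a functional mammalian selection marker appears to be absent. Remnants of lac promoter/operator sequence are typical cloning-vector carryover. The plasmid is intended as a recipient for placing a coding sequence under CAG control, either for direct transfection or for assembly into larger multigene constructs.
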