Addgene plasmid #139223: pPD563 CAG MCS (TUPV3)
Purpose: (Empty Backbone) mMoClo TUPV3, with CAG promoter and an MCS
Depositing lab: Joshua Leonard. Depositing organization: Northwestern University. Publication: The COMET toolkit for composing customizable genetic programs in mammalian cells. Donahue PS, Draut JW, Muldoon JJ, Edelstein HI, Bagheri N, Leonard JN. Nat Commun. 2020 Feb 7;11(1):779. doi: 10.1038/s41467-019-14147-5. PubMed 32034124.
Backbone
  Vector backbone: pPD005 pcDNA Golden Gate
  Vector type: Mammalian Expression, Synthetic Biology
Growth in bacteria
  Bacterial resistance: Ampicillin, 100 μg/mL
  Growth temperature: 37°C
  Growth strain: DH5alpha
  Copy number: High Copy
Gene/Insert
  Gene/Insert name: None
Terms and licenses: Academic/Nonprofit Terms; Industry Terms: Not Available to Industry
Depositor comments: Leonard Lab plasmid reference number: L1496
How to cite: pPD563 CAG MCS (TUPV3) was a gift from Joshua Leonard (Addgene plasmid # 139223 ; http://n2t.net/addgene:139223 ; RRID:Addgene_139223)
