>Addgene plasmid #139223 | pPD563 CAG MCS (TUPV3) | addgene partial sequence | sequence record 333156 | Addgene Partial NGS Result
GGGCGGGGCGAGGCGGAGAGGTGCGGCGGCAGCCAATCAGAGCGGCGCGCTCCGAAAGTTTCCTTTTATG
GCGAGGCGGCGGCGGCGGCGGCCCTATAAAAAGCGAAGCGCGCGGCGGGCGGGAGTCGCTGCGCGCTGCC
TTCGCCCCGTGCCCCGCTCCGCCGCCGCCTCGCGCCGCCCGCCCCGGCTCTGACTGACCGCGTTACTCCC
ACAGGTGAGCGGGCGGGACGGCCCTTCTCCTCCGGGCTGTAATTAGCGCTTGGTTTAATGACGGCTTGTT
TCTTTTCTGTGGCTGCGTGAAAGCCTTGAGGGGCTCCGGGAGGGCCCTTTGTGCGGGGGGAGCGGCTCGG
GGGGTGCGTGCGTGTGTGTGTGCGTGGGGAGCGCCGCGTGCGGCTCCGCGCTGCCCGGCGGCTGTGAGCG
CTGCGGGCGCGGCGCGGGGCTTTGTGCGCTCCGCAGTGTGCGCGAGGGGAGCGCGGCCGGGGGCGGTGCC
CCGCGGTGCGGGGGGGGCTGCGAGGGGAACAAAGGCTGCGTGCGGGGTGTGTGCGTGGGGGGGTGAGCAG
GGGGTGTGGGCGCGTCGGTCGGGCTGCAACCCCCCCTGCACCCCCCTCCCCGAGTTGCTGAGCACGGCCC
GGCTTCGGGTGCGGGGCTCCGTACGGGGCGTGGCGCGGGGCTCGCCGTGCCGGGCGGGGGGTGGCGGCAG
GTGGGGGTGCCGGGCGGGGCGGGGCCGCCTCGGGCCGGGGAGGGCTCGGGGGAGGGGCGCGGCGGCCCCC
GGAGCGCCGGCGGCTGTCGAGGCGCGGCGAGCCGCAGCCATTGCCTTTTATGGTAATCGTGCGAGAGGGC
GCAGGGACTTCCTTTGTCCCAAATCTGTGCGGAGCCGAAATCTGGGAGGCGCCGCCGCACCCCCTCTAGC
GGGCGCGGGGCGAAGCGGTGCGGCGCCGGCAGGAAGGAAATGGGCGGGGAGGGCCTTCGTGCGTCGCCGC
GCCGCCGTCCCCTTCTCCCTCTCCAGCCTCGGGGCTGTCCGCGGGGGGACGGCTGCCTTCGGGGGGGACG
GGGCAGGGCGGGGTTCGGCTTCTGGCGTGTGACCGGCGGCTCTAGAGCCTCTGCTAACCATGTTCATGCC
TTCTTCTTTTTCCTACAGCTCCTGGGCAACGTGCTGGTTATTGTGCTGTCTCATCATTTTGGCAAAGAAT
TCTTATCTGGCTAACTAGAGAACCCACTGCTTACTGGCTTATCGAAATTAATACGACTCACTATAGGGAG
TCCCAAGCTGGCTAGCGTTTAAACTTAAGCTTGGTACCGAGCTCGGATCCACTAGTCCAGTGTGGTGGAA
TTCTGCAGATATCCAGCACAGTGGCGGCCGCTCGAGTCTAGAGGGCCCGTTTAAACCCGCTGATCAGCCT
CGACTGTGCCTTCTAGTTGCCAGCCATCTGTTGTTTGCCCCTCCCCCGTGCCTTCCTTGACCCTGGAAGG
TGCCACTCCCACTGTCCTTTCCTAATAAAATGAGGAAATTGCATCGCATTGTCTGAGTAGGTGTCATTCT
ATTCTGGGGGGTGGGGTGGGGCAGGACAGCAAGGGGGAGGATTGGGAAGTCAATAGCAGGCATGCTGGGG
ATGCGGTGGGCTCTATGGCTTCTGAGGCAGGTCGAAGAGACTGCCCGACACATCTTAGTGAGCGCATCGC
GATAAGCTCTAGAGGGACAGCCCCCCCCCAAAGCCCCCAGGGATGTAATTACGTCCCTCCCCCGCTAGGG
GGCAGCAGCGAGCCGCCCGGGGCTCCGCTCCGGTCCGGCGCTCCCCCCGCATCCCCGAGCCGGCAGCGTG
CGGGGACAGCCCGGGCACGGGGAAGGTGGCACGGGATCGCTTTCCTCTGAACGCTTCTCGCTGCTCTTTG
AGCCTGCAGACACCTGGGGGGATACGGGGAAAAAGCTTTAGGCTGAAAGAGAGATTTAGAATGACAGAAT
CATAGAACGGCCTGCGTACGGATGGGGCTCTAGCTCTAGAGCTTGATATCGAATTCCTGCAGCCCCGCTA
GAGGGACAGCCCCCCCCCAAAGCCCCCAGGGATGTAATTACGTCCCTCCCCCGCTAGGGGGCAGCAGCGA
GCCGCCCGGGGCTCCGCTCCGGTCCGGCGCTCCCCCCGCATCCCCGAGCCGGCAGCGTGCGGGGACAGCC
CGGGCACGGGGAAGGTGGCACGGGATCGCTTTCCTCTGAACGCTTCTCGCTGCTCTTTGAGCCTGCAGAC
ACCTGGGGGGATACGGGGAAAAAGCTTTAGGCTGAAAGAGAGATTTAGAATGACAGAATCATAGAACGGC
CTGGGCGCGCCTGGTGGCGAACGATCAACAGACGGGAGAGGTTACAAGTCTTCGCTGACAGCGACCGGAC
TCTAGGGGGTATCCCC
[124 nt withheld, positions 2397-2520]
C
[91 nt withheld, positions 2522-2612]
A
[49 nt withheld, positions 2614-2662]
CCTTTGACGTTGGAGTCCACGTTCTTT
[37 nt withheld, positions 2690-2726]
ACCCTATCTCGGTCTATTCTTTTGATTTATAAGGGATTTTGCCGATTTCGGCCTATTGGTTAAAAAATGA
GCTGATTTAACAAAAATTTAACGCGAATTAATTCTGTGGAATGTGTGTCAGTTAGGCTCAATTAGTCAGC
AACCATAGTCCCGCCCCTAACTCCGCCCATCCCGCCCCTAACTCCGCCCAGTTCCGCCCATTCTCCGCCC
CATGGCTGACTAATTTTTTTTATTTATGCAGAGGCCGAGGCCGCCTCTGCCTCTGAGCTATTCCAGAAGT
AGTGAGGAGGCTTTTTTGGAGGCCTAGGCTTTTGCAAAAAGCTCCCGGGAGCTTGTATATCCATTTTCGG
AGGTTGGGCTTCGGAATCGTTTTCCGGGACGCCGGCTGGATGATCCTCCAGCGCGGGGATCTCATGCTGG
AGTTCTTCGCCCACCCCAACTTGTTTATTGCAGCTTATAATGGTTACAAATAAAGCAATAGCATCACAAA
TTTCACAAATAAAGCATTTTTTTCACTGCATTCTAGTTGTGGTTTGTCCAAACTCATCAATGTATCTTAT
CATGTCTGTATACCGTCGACCTCTAGCTAGAGCTTGGCGTAATCATGGTCATAGCTGTTTCCTGTGTGAA
ATTGTTATCCGCTCACAATTCCACACAACATACGAGCCGGAAGCATAAAGTGTAAAGCCTGGGGTGCCTA
ATGAGTGAGCTAACTCACATTAATTGCGTTGCGCTCACTGCCCGCTTTCCAGTCGGGAAACCTGTCGTGC
CAGCTGCATTAATGAATCGGCCAACGCGCGGGGAGAGGCGGTTTGCGTATTGGGCGCTCTTCCGCTTCCT
CGCTCACTGACTCGCTGCGCTCGGTCGTTCGGCTGCGGCGAGCGGTATCAGCTCACTCAAAGGCGGTAAT
ACGGTTATCCACAGAATCAGGGGATAACGCAGGAAAGAACATGTGAGCAAAAGGCCAGCAAAAGGCCAGG
AACCGTAAAAAGGCCGCGTTGCTGGCGTTTTTCCATAGGCTCCGCCCCCCTGACGAGCATCACAAAAATC
GACGCTCAAGTCAGAGGTGGCGAAACCCGACAGGACTATAAAGATACCAGGCGTTTCCCCCTGGAAGCTC
CCTCGTGCGCTCTCCTGTTCCGACCCTGCCGCTTACCGGATACCTGTCCGCCTTTCTCCCTTCGGGAAGC
GTGGCGCTTTCTCATAGCTCACGCTGTAGGTATCTCAGTTCGGTGTAGGTCGTTCGCTCCAAGCTGGGCT
GTGTGCACGAACCCCCCGTTCAGCCCGACCGCTGCGCCTTATCCGGTAACTATCGTCTTGAGTCCAACCC
GGTAAGACACGACTTATCGCCACTGGCAGCAGCCACTGGTAACAGGATTAGCAGAGCGAGGTATGTAGGC
GGTGCTACAGAGTTCTTGAAGTGGTGGCCTAACTACGGCTACACTAGAAGAACAGTATTTGGTATCTGCG
CTCTGCTGAAGCCAGTTACCTTCGGAAAAAGAGTTGGTAGCTCTTGATCCGGCAAACAAACCACCGCTGG
TAGCGGTGGTTTTTTTGTTTGCAAGCAGCAGATTACGCGCAGAAAAAAAGGATCTCAAGAAGATCCTTTG
ATCTTTTCTACGGGGTCTGACGCTCAGTGGAACGAAAACTCACGTTAAGGGATTTTGGTCATGAGATTAT
CAAAAAGGATCTTCACCTAGATCCTTTTAAATTAAAAATGAAGTTTTAAATCAATCTAAAGTATATATGA
GTAAACTTGGTCTGACAGTTACCAATGCTTAATCAGTGAGGCACCTATCTCAGCGATCTGTCTATTTCGT
TCATCCATAGTTGCCTGACTCCCCGTCGTGTAGATAACTACGATACGGGAGGGCTTACCATCTGGCCCCA
GTGCTGCAATGATACCGCGAGATCCACGCTCACCGGCTCCAGATTTATCAGCAATAAACCAGCCAGCCGG
AAGGGCCGAGCGCAGAAGTGGTCCTGCAACTTTATCCGCCTCCATCCAGTCTATTAATTGTTGCCGGGAA
GCTAGAGTAAGTAGTTCGCCAGTTAATAGTTTGCGCAACGTTGTTGCCATTGCTACAGGCATCGTGGTGT
CACGCTCGTCGTTTGGTATGGCTTCATTCAGCTCCGGTTCCCAACGATCAAGGCGAGTTACATGATCCCC
CATGTTGTGCAAAAAAGCGGTTAGCTCCTTCGGTCCTCCGATCGTTGTCAGAAGTAAGTTGGCCGCAGTG
TTATCACTCATGGTTATGGCAGCACTGCATAATTCTCTTACTGTCATGCCATCCGTAAGATGCTTTTCTG
TGACTGGTGAGTACTCAACCAAGTCATTCTGAGAATAGTGTATGCGGCGACCGAGTTGCTCTTGCCCGGC
GTCAATACGGGATAATACCGCGCCACATAGCAGAACTTTAAAAGTGCTCATCATTGGAAAACGTTCTTCG
GGGCGAAAACTCTCAAGGATCTTACCGCTGTTGAGATCCAGTTCGATGTAACCCACTCGTGCACCCAACT
GATCTTCAGCATCTTTTACTTTCACCAGCGTTTCTGGGTGAGCAAAAACAGGAAGGCAAAATGCCGCAAA
AAAGGGAATAAGGGCGACACGGAAATGTTGAATACTCATACTCTTCCTTTTTCAATATTATTGAAGCATT
TATCAGGGTTATTGTCTCATGAGCGGATACATATTTGAATGTATTTAGAAAAATAAACAAATAGGGGTTC
CGCGCACATTTCCCCGAAAAGTGCCACCTGACGTCGACGGATCGGGAGATCGAAGACGGACTAAATAGTA
GTTCAGACGCCGTTAAGCGCAAGATCTGGGGAGGTCGCTGAGTAGTGCGCGAGCAAAATTTAAGCTACAA
CAAGGCAAGGCTTGACCGACAATTGCATGAAGAATCTGCTTAGGGTTAGGCGTTTTGCGCTGCTTCGCGA
TGTACGGGCCAGATATACGCGTTGACATTGATTATTGACTAGTTATTAATAGTAATCAATTACGGGGTCA
TTAGTTCATAGCCCATATATGGAGTTCCGCGTTACATAACTTACGGTAAATGGCCCGCCTGGCTGACCGC
CCAACGACCCCCGCCCATTGACGTCAATAATGACGTATGTTCCCATAGTAACGCCAATAGGGACTTTCCA
TTGACGTCAATGGGTGGAGTATTTACGGTAAACTGCCCACTTGGCAGTACATCAAGTGTATCATATGCCA
AGTACGCCCCCTATTGACGTCAATGACGGTAAATGGCCCGCCTGGCATTATGCCCAGTACATGACCTTAT
GGGACTTTCCTACTTGGCAGTACATCTACGTATTAGTCATCGCTATTACCATGGTCGAGGTGAGCCCCAC
GTTCTGCTTCACTCTCCCCATCTCCCCCCCCTCCCCACCCCCAATTTTGTATTTATTTATTTTTTAATTA
TTTTGTGCAGCGATGGGGGCGGGGGGGGGGG
